>Addgene plasmid #246562 | pX459-Fzd1/2 gRNA | addgene full sequence | sequence record 494460 | Addgene NGS Result
GAGGGCCTATTTCCCATGATTCCTTCATATTTGCATATACGATACAAGGCTGTTAGAGAGATAATTGGAA
TTAATTTGACTGTAAACACAAAGATATTAGTACAAAATACGTGACGTAGAAAGTAATAATTTCTTGGGTA
GTTTGCAGTTTTAAAATTATGTTTTAAAATGGACTATCATATGCTTACCGTAACTTGAAAGTATTTCGAT
TTCTTGGCTTTATATATCTTGTGGAAAGGACGAAACACCGGATGCTCTACTTCTTCAGCAGTTTTAGAGC
TAGAAATAGCAAGTTAAAATAAGGCTAGTCCGTTATCAACTTGAAAAAGTGGCACCGAGTCGGTGCTTTT
TTGTTTTAGAGCTAGAAATAGCAAGTTAAAATAAGGCTAGTCCGTTTTTAGCGCGTGCGCCAATTCTGCA
GACAAATGGCTCTAGAGGTACCCGTTACATAACTTACGGTAAATGGCCCGCCTGGCTGACCGCCCAACGA
CCCCCGCCCATTGACGTCAATAGTAACGCCAATAGGGACTTTCCATTGACGTCAATGGGTGGAGTATTTA
CGGTAAACTGCCCACTTGGCAGTACATCAAGTGTATCATATGCCAAGTACGCCCCCTATTGACGTCAATG
ACGGTAAATGGCCCGCCTGGCATTGTGCCCAGTACATGACCTTATGGGACTTTCCTACTTGGCAGTACAT
CTACGTATTAGTCATCGCTATTACCATGGTCGAGGTGAGCCCCACGTTCTGCTTCACTCTCCCCATCTCC
CCCCCCTCCCCACCCCCAATTTTGTATTTATTTATTTTTTAATTATTTTGTGCAGCGATGGGGGCGGGGG
GGGGGGGGGCGCGCGCCGGGCGGGGGGGGGGGGGGGGGGGGGGGGGGGGGGGGGGGGGGGGGGGGGGGGG
GCGGGGGGGGGCGGGGGGGGGGGGGGGCGCCCAGTGTCGCTTTGTTGGGGGTGGGGGGGGCGGCGGCGGC
CCTATAAAAAGCGAAGCGCGCGGCGGGCGGGAGTCGCTGCGCGCTGCCTTCGCCCCGTGCCCCGCTCCGC
CGCCGCCTCGCGCCGCCCGCCCCGGCTCTGACTGACCGCGTTACTCCCACAGGTGAGCGGGCGGGACGGC
CCTTCTCCTCCGGGCTGTAATTAGCTGAGCAAGAGGTAAGGGTTTAAGGGATGGTTGGTTGGTGGGGTAT
TAATGTTTAATTACCTGGAGCACCTGCCTGAAATCACTTTTTTTCAGGTTGGACCGGTGCCACCATGGAC
TATAAGGACCACGACGGAGACTACAAGGATCATGATATTGATTACAAAGACGATGACGATAAGATGGCCC
CAAAGAAGAAGCGGAAGGTCGGTATCCACGGAGTCCCAGCAGCCGACAAGAAGTACAGCATCGGCCTGGA
CATCGGCACCAACTCTGTGGGCTGGGCCGTGATCACCGACGAGTACAAGGTGCCCAGCAAGAAATTCAAG
GTGCTGGGCAACACCGACCGGCACAGCATCAAGAAGAACCTGATCGGAGCCCTGCTGTTCGACAGCGGCG
AAACAGCCGAGGCCACCCGGCTGAAGAGAACCGCCAGAAGAAGATACACCAGACGGAAGAACCGGATCTG
CTATCTGCAAGAGATCTTCAGCAACGAGATGGCCAAGGTGGACGACAGCTTCTTCCACAGACTGGAAGAG
TCCTTCCTGGTGGAAGAGGATAAGAAGCACGAGCGGCACCCCATCTTCGGCAACATCGTGGACGAGGTGG
CCTACCACGAGAAGTACCCCACCATCTACCACCTGAGAAAGAAACTGGTGGACAGCACCGACAAGGCCGA
CCTGCGGCTGATCTATCTGGCCCTGGCCCACATGATCAAGTTCCGGGGCCACTTCCTGATCGAGGGCGAC
CTGAACCCCGACAACAGCGACGTGGACAAGCTGTTCATCCAGCTGGTGCAGACCTACAACCAGCTGTTCG
AGGAAAACCCCATCAACGCCAGCGGCGTGGACGCCAAGGCCATCCTGTCTGCCAGACTGAGCAAGAGCAG
ACGGCTGGAAAATCTGATCGCCCAGCTGCCCGGCGAGAAGAAGAATGGCCTGTTCGGAAACCTGATTGCC
CTGAGCCTGGGCCTGACCCCCAACTTCAAGAGCAACTTCGACCTGGCCGAGGATGCCAAACTGCAGCTGA
GCAAGGACACCTACGACGACGACCTGGACAACCTGCTGGCCCAGATCGGCGACCAGTACGCCGACCTGTT
TCTGGCCGCCAAGAACCTGTCCGACGCCATCCTGCTGAGCGACATCCTGAGAGTGAACACCGAGATCACC
AAGGCCCCCCTGAGCGCCTCTATGATCAAGAGATACGACGAGCACCACCAGGACCTGACCCTGCTGAAAG
CTCTCGTGCGGCAGCAGCTGCCTGAGAAGTACAAAGAGATTTTCTTCGACCAGAGCAAGAACGGCTACGC
CGGCTACATTGACGGCGGAGCCAGCCAGGAAGAGTTCTACAAGTTCATCAAGCCCATCCTGGAAAAGATG
GACGGCACCGAGGAACTGCTCGTGAAGCTGAACAGAGAGGACCTGCTGCGGAAGCAGCGGACCTTCGACA
ACGGCAGCATCCCCCACCAGATCCACCTGGGAGAGCTGCACGCCATTCTGCGGCGGCAGGAAGATTTTTA
CCCATTCCTGAAGGACAACCGGGAAAAGATCGAGAAGATCCTGACCTTCCGCATCCCCTACTACGTGGGC
CCTCTGGCCAGGGGAAACAGCAGATTCGCCTGGATGACCAGAAAGAGCGAGGAAACCATCACCCCCTGGA
ACTTCGAGGAAGTGGTGGACAAGGGCGCTTCCGCCCAGAGCTTCATCGAGCGGATGACCAACTTCGATAA
GAACCTGCCCAACGAGAAGGTGCTGCCCAAGCACAGCCTGCTGTACGAGTACTTCACCGTGTATAACGAG
CTGACCAAAGTGAAATACGTGACCGAGGGAATGAGAAAGCCCGCCTTCCTGAGCGGCGAGCAGAAAAAGG
CCATCGTGGACCTGCTGTTCAAGACCAACCGGAAAGTGACCGTGAAGCAGCTGAAAGAGGACTACTTCAA
GAAAATCGAGTGCTTCGACTCCGTGGAAATCTCCGGCGTGGAAGATCGGTTCAACGCCTCCCTGGGCACA
TACCACGATCTGCTGAAAATTATCAAGGACAAGGACTTCCTGGACAATGAGGAAAACGAGGACATTCTGG
AAGATATCGTGCTGACCCTGACACTGTTTGAGGACAGAGAGATGATCGAGGAACGGCTGAAAACCTATGC
CCACCTGTTCGACGACAAAGTGATGAAGCAGCTGAAGCGGCGGAGATACACCGGCTGGGGCAGGCTGAGC
CGGAAGCTGATCAACGGCATCCGGGACAAGCAGTCCGGCAAGACAATCCTGGATTTCCTGAAGTCCGACG
GCTTCGCCAACAGAAACTTCATGCAGCTGATCCACGACGACAGCCTGACCTTTAAAGAGGACATCCAGAA
AGCCCAGGTGTCCGGCCAGGGCGATAGCCTGCACGAGCACATTGCCAATCTGGCCGGCAGCCCCGCCATT
AAGAAGGGCATCCTGCAGACAGTGAAGGTGGTGGACGAGCTCGTGAAAGTGATGGGCCGGCACAAGCCCG
AGAACATCGTGATCGAAATGGCCAGAGAGAACCAGACCACCCAGAAGGGACAGAAGAACAGCCGCGAGAG
AATGAAGCGGATCGAAGAGGGCATCAAAGAGCTGGGCAGCCAGATCCTGAAAGAACACCCCGTGGAAAAC
ACCCAGCTGCAGAACGAGAAGCTGTACCTGTACTACCTGCAGAATGGGCGGGATATGTACGTGGACCAGG
AACTGGACATCAACCGGCTGTCCGACTACGATGTGGACCATATCGTGCCTCAGAGCTTTCTGAAGGACGA
CTCCATCGACAACAAGGTGCTGACCAGAAGCGACAAGAACCGGGGCAAGAGCGACAACGTGCCCTCCGAA
GAGGTCGTGAAGAAGATGAAGAACTACTGGCGGCAGCTGCTGAACGCCAAGCTGATTACCCAGAGAAAGT
TCGACAATCTGACCAAGGCCGAGAGAGGCGGCCTGAGCGAACTGGATAAGGCCGGCTTCATCAAGAGACA
GCTGGTGGAAACCCGGCAGATCACAAAGCACGTGGCACAGATCCTGGACTCCCGGATGAACACTAAGTAC
GACGAGAATGACAAGCTGATCCGGGAAGTGAAAGTGATCACCCTGAAGTCCAAGCTGGTGTCCGATTTCC
GGAAGGATTTCCAGTTTTACAAAGTGCGCGAGATCAACAACTACCACCACGCCCACGACGCCTACCTGAA
CGCCGTCGTGGGAACCGCCCTGATCAAAAAGTACCCTAAGCTGGAAAGCGAGTTCGTGTACGGCGACTAC
AAGGTGTACGACGTGCGGAAGATGATCGCCAAGAGCGAGCAGGAAATCGGCAAGGCTACCGCCAAGTACT
TCTTCTACAGCAACATCATGAACTTTTTCAAGACCGAGATTACCCTGGCCAACGGCGAGATCCGGAAGCG
GCCTCTGATCGAGACAAACGGCGAAACCGGGGAGATCGTGTGGGATAAGGGCCGGGATTTTGCCACCGTG
CGGAAAGTGCTGAGCATGCCCCAAGTGAATATCGTGAAAAAGACCGAGGTGCAGACAGGCGGCTTCAGCA
AAGAGTCTATCCTGCCCAAGAGGAACAGCGATAAGCTGATCGCCAGAAAGAAGGACTGGGACCCTAAGAA
GTACGGCGGCTTCGACAGCCCCACCGTGGCCTATTCTGTGCTGGTGGTGGCCAAAGTGGAAAAGGGCAAG
TCCAAGAAACTGAAGAGTGTGAAAGAGCTGCTGGGGATCACCATCATGGAAAGAAGCAGCTTCGAGAAGA
ATCCCATCGACTTTCTGGAAGCCAAGGGCTACAAAGAAGTGAAAAAGGACCTGATCATCAAGCTGCCTAA
GTACTCCCTGTTCGAGCTGGAAAACGGCCGGAAGAGAATGCTGGCCTCTGCCGGCGAACTGCAGAAGGGA
AACGAACTGGCCCTGCCCTCCAAATATGTGAACTTCCTGTACCTGGCCAGCCACTATGAGAAGCTGAAGG
GCTCCCCCGAGGATAATGAGCAGAAACAGCTGTTTGTGGAACAGCACAAGCACTACCTGGACGAGATCAT
CGAGCAGATCAGCGAGTTCTCCAAGAGAGTGATCCTGGCCGACGCTAATCTGGACAAAGTGCTGTCCGCC
TACAACAAGCACCGGGATAAGCCCATCAGAGAGCAGGCCGAGAATATCATCCACCTGTTTACCCTGACCA
ATCTGGGAGCCCCTGCCGCCTTCAAGTACTTTGACACCACCATCGACCGGAAGAGGTACACCAGCACCAA
AGAGGTGCTGGACGCCACCCTGATCCACCAGAGCATCACCGGCCTGTACGAGACACGGATCGACCTGTCT
CAGCTGGGAGGCGACAAAAGGCCGGCGGCCACGAAAAAGGCCGGCCAGGCAAAAAAGAAAAAGGAATTCG
GCAGTGGAGAGGGCAGAGGAAGTCTGCTAACATGCGGTGACGTCGAGGAGAATCCTGGCCCAATGACCGA
GTACAAGCCCACGGTGCGCCTCGCCACCCGCGACGACGTCCCCAGGGCCGTACGCACCCTCGCCGCCGCG
TTCGCCGACTACCCCGCCACGCGCCACACCGTCGATCCGGACCGCCACATCGAGCGGGTCACCGAGCTGC
AAGAACTCTTCCTCACGCGCGTCGGGCTCGACATCGGCAAGGTGTGGGTCGCGGACGACGGCGCCGCGGT
GGCGGTCTGGACCACGCCGGAGAGCGTCGAAGCGGGGGCGGTGTTCGCCGAGATCGGCCCGCGCATGGCC
GAGTTGAGCGGTTCCCGGCTGGCCGCGCAGCAACAGATGGAAGGCCTCCTGGCGCCGCACCGGCCCAAGG
AGCCCGCGTGGTTCCTGGCCACCGTCGGAGTCTCGCCCGACCACCAGGGCAAGGGTCTGGGCAGCGCCGT
CGTGCTCCCCGGAGTGGAGGCGGCCGAGCGCGCCGGGGTGCCCGCCTTCCTGGAGACCTCCGCGCCCCGC
AACCTCCCCTTCTACGAGCGGCTCGGCTTCACCGTCACCGCCGACGTCGAGGTGCCCGAAGGACCGCGCA
CCTGGTGCATGACCCGCAAGCCCGGTGCCTGAGAATTCTAACTAGAGCTCGCTGATCAGCCTCGACTGTG
CCTTCTAGTTGCCAGCCATCTGTTGTTTGCCCCTCCCCCGTGCCTTCCTTGACCCTGGAAGGTGCCACTC
CCACTGTCCTTTCCTAATAAAATGAGGAAATTGCATCGCATTGTCTGAGTAGGTGTCATTCTATTCTGGG
GGGTGGGGTGGGGCAGGACAGCAAGGGGGAGGATTGGGAAGAGAATAGCAGGCATGCTGGGGAGCGGCCG
CAGGAACCCCTAGTGATGGAGTTGGCCACTCCCTCTCTGCGCGCTCGCTCGCTCACTGAGGCCGGGCGAC
CAAAGGTCGCCCGACGCCCGGGCTTTGCCCGGGCGGCCTCAGTGAGCGAGCGAGCGCGCAGCTGCCTGCA
GGGGCGCCTGATGCGGTATTTTCTCCTTACGCATCTGTGCGGTATTTCACACCGCATA
[95 nt withheld, positions 6639-6733]
T
[46 nt withheld, positions 6735-6780]
C
[141 nt withheld, positions 6782-6922]
CCTTTGACGTTGGAGTCCACGTTCTTT
[37 nt withheld, positions 6950-6986]
ACTCTATCTCGGGCTATTCTTTTGATTTATAAGGGATTTTGCCGATTTCGGTCTATTGGTTAAAAAATGA
GCTGATTTAACAAAAATTTAACGCGAATTTTAACAAAATATTAACGTTTACAATTTTATGGTGCACTCTC
AGTACAATCTGCTCTGATGCCGCATAGTTAAGCCAGCCCCGACACCCGCCAACACCCGCTGACGCGCCCT
GACGGGCTTGTCTGCTCCCGGCATCCGCTTACAGACAAGCTGTGACCGTCTCCGGGAGCTGCATGTGTCA
GAGGTTTTCACCGTCATCACCGAAACGCGCGAGACGAAAGGGCCTCGTGATACGCCTATTTTTATAGGTT
AATGTCATGATAATAATGGTTTCTTAGACGTCAGGTGGCACTTTTCGGGGAAATGTGCGCGGAACCCCTA
TTTGTTTATTTTTCTAAATACATTCAAATATGTATCCGCTCATGAGACAATAACCCTGATAAATGCTTCA
ATAATATTGAAAAAGGAAGAGTATGAGTATTCAACATTTCCGTGTCGCCCTTATTCCCTTTTTTGCGGCA
TTTTGCCTTCCTGTTTTTGCTCACCCAGAAACGCTGGTGAAAGTAAAAGATGCTGAAGATCAGTTGGGTG
CACGAGTGGGTTACATCGAACTGGATCTCAACAGCGGTAAGATCCTTGAGAGTTTTCGCCCCGAAGAACG
TTTTCCAATGATGAGCACTTTTAAAGTTCTGCTATGTGGCGCGGTATTATCCCGTATTGACGCCGGGCAA
GAGCAACTCGGTCGCCGCATACACTATTCTCAGAATGACTTGGTTGAGTACTCACCAGTCACAGAAAAGC
ATCTTACGGATGGCATGACAGTAAGAGAATTATGCAGTGCTGCCATAACCATGAGTGATAACACTGCGGC
CAACTTACTTCTGACAACGATCGGAGGACCGAAGGAGCTAACCGCTTTTTTGCACAACATGGGGGATCAT
GTAACTCGCCTTGATCGTTGGGAACCGGAGCTGAATGAAGCCATACCAAACGACGAGCGTGACACCACGA
TGCCTGTAGCAATGGCAACAACGTTGCGCAAACTATTAACTGGCGAACTACTTACTCTAGCTTCCCGGCA
ACAATTAATAGACTGGATGGAGGCGGATAAAGTTGCAGGACCACTTCTGCGCTCGGCCCTTCCGGCTGGC
TGGTTTATTGCTGATAAATCTGGAGCCGGTGAGCGTGGAAGCCGCGGTATCATTGCAGCACTGGGGCCAG
ATGGTAAGCCCTCCCGTATCGTAGTTATCTACACGACGGGGAGTCAGGCAACTATGGATGAACGAAATAG
ACAGATCGCTGAGATAGGTGCCTCACTGATTAAGCATTGGTAACTGTCAGACCAAGTTTACTCATATATA
CTTTAGATTGATTTAAAACTTCATTTTTAATTTAAAAGGATCTAGGTGAAGATCCTTTTTGATAATCTCA
TGACCAAAATCCCTTAACGTGAGTTTTCGTTCCACTGAGCGTCAGACCCCGTAGAAAAGATCAAAGGATC
TTCTTGAGATCCTTTTTTTCTGCGCGTAATCTGCTGCTTGCAAACAAAAAAACCACCGCTACCAGCGGTG
GTTTGTTTGCCGGATCAAGAGCTACCAACTCTTTTTCCGAAGGTAACTGGCTTCAGCAGAGCGCAGATAC
CAAATACTGTTCTTCTAGTGTAGCCGTAGTTAGGCCACCACTTCAAGAACTCTGTAGCACCGCCTACATA
CCTCGCTCTGCTAATCCTGTTACCAGTGGCTGCTGCCAGTGGCGATAAGTCGTGTCTTACCGGGTTGGAC
TCAAGACGATAGTTACCGGATAAGGCGCAGCGGTCGGGCTGAACGGGGGGTTCGTGCACACAGCCCAGCT
TGGAGCGAACGACCTACACCGAACTGAGATACCTACAGCGTGAGCTATGAGAAAGCGCCACGCTTCCCGA
AGGGAGAAAGGCGGACAGGTATCCGGTAAGCGGCAGGGTCGGAACAGGAGAGCGCACGAGGGAGCTTCCA
GGGGGAAACGCCTGGTATCTTTATAGTCCTGTCGGGTTTCGCCACCTCTGACTTGAGCGTCGATTTTTGT
GATGCTCGTCAGGGGGGCGGAGCCTATGGAAAAACGCCAGCAACGCGGCCTTTTTACGGTTCCTGGCCTT
TTGCTGGCCTTTTGCTCACATGT
Features (pLannotate 1.2.2; 23 found; start..end, strand, type, name):
      1..241     +  promoter       U6 promoter: RNA polymerase III promoter for human U6 snRNA
    271..346     +  misc_RNA       gRNA scaffold: guide RNA scaffold for the Streptococcus pyogenes CRISPR/Cas9 system
    353..396     +  misc_RNA       gRNA scaffold (fragment): guide RNA scaffold for the Streptococcus pyogenes CRISPR/Cas9 system
    443..728     +  enhancer       CMV enhancer: human cytomegalovirus immediate early enhancer; contains an 18-bp deletion relative to the standard CMV enhancer
    730..849     +  promoter       chicken β-actin promoter (fragment): contains a 21-bp deletion relative to the standard chicken β-actin promoter
    872..893     +  promoter       chicken β-actin promoter (fragment): No description available
    890..913     +  promoter       chicken β-actin promoter (fragment): No description available
    917..937     +  promoter       chicken β-actin promoter (fragment): contains a 21-bp deletion relative to the standard chicken β-actin promoter
    969..1009    +  promoter       chicken β-actin promoter (fragment): contains a 21-bp deletion relative to the standard chicken β-actin promoter
   1010..1237    +  intron         hybrid intron: hybrid between chicken β-actin (CBA) and minute virus of mice (MMV) introns (Gray et al., 2011)
   1375..2976    +  CDS            Cas9(N): N-terminal portion of Streptococcus pyogenes Cas9 (Zetsche et al., 2015)
   2977..5475    +  CDS            Cas9(C): C-terminal portion of Streptococcus pyogenes Cas9 (Zetsche et al., 2015)
   5476..5523    +  CDS            nucleoplasmin NLS: bipartite nuclear localization signal from nucleoplasmin
   5593..6192    +  CDS            PuroR (fragment): puromycin N-acetyltransferase; pac from Streptomyces; confers resistance to puromycin
   6226..6337    +  polyA_signal   bGH poly(A) signal: bovine growth hormone polyadenylation signal
   6442..6582    +  repeat_region  AAV2 ITR: inverted terminal repeat of adeno-associated virus serotype 2 inverted
   6587..6638    -  misc_feature   bom (fragment): basis of mobility region from pBR322
   6657..7112    +  rep_origin     f1 ori (sequence partly withheld): f1 bacteriophage origin of replication; arrow indicates direction of (+) strand synthesis
   7113..7162    -  misc_feature   bom (fragment): basis of mobility region from pBR322
   7264..7299    -  CDS            rop (fragment): Rop protein, which maintains plasmids at low copy number; rop
   7394..7498    +  promoter       AmpR promoter: bla
   7499..8359    +  CDS            AmpR: β-lactamase; bla; confers resistance to ampicillin, carbenicillin, and related antibiotics
   8530..9118    +  rep_origin     ori: high-copy-number ColE1/pMB1/pBR322/pUC origin of replication
