[The description below was written by a language model from this plasmid's Addgene catalogue record and pLannotate feature annotations shown in this document.]
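Description:
pX459-Fzd1/2 gRNA is an all-in-one mammalian CRISPR/Cas9 expression plasmid built on the pX459 backbone, designed to cut the mouse Frizzled receptor genes Fzd1 and Fzd2 with a single guide. A 20-nt spacer, made from synthetic oligos and cloned by restriction enzyme, targets a region described as conserved between the two genes. It sits downstream of the human U6 RNA polymerase III promoter and directly upstream of the Streptococcus pyogenes gRNA scaffold, so that a complete single guide RNA is transcribed. The feature table also picks up a second, partial scaffold fragment just after the full one.

The second expression unit is the CBh-SpCas9-T2A-Puro cassette noted by the depositor. The CBh promoter appears in the annotation as a CMV enhancer, several chicken β-actin promoter fragments and a hybrid CBA/MVM intron. It drives SpCas9, which the annotation splits into N- and C-terminal portions that are contiguous, followed by a nucleoplasmin nuclear localization signal. Puromycin N-acetyltransferase follows, with the self-cleaving T2A peptide letting both proteins be made from one transcript that ends at the bGH polyadenylation signal. Transfected cells can therefore be enriched by puromycin selection.

A single AAV2 ITR is annotated downstream of the cassette. With only one repeat listed, the record gives no indication of use for AAV packaging. In bacteria the plasmid is propagated through a high-copy ColE1/pUC-type origin with ampicillin resistance, and it also carries an f1 origin. The full sequenced record is 9,179 nt. The associated work concerns WNT7A/B co-receptor signalling to β-catenin in brain endothelial cells, which suggests use for disrupting Fzd1/2 in mouse cells to study Wnt receptor function.
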