Addgene plasmid #246562: pX459-Fzd1/2 gRNA
Purpose: CRISPR vector co-expressing Cas9 and a mouse Fzd1/2 gRNA (conserved region)
Depositing lab: Mario Vallon. Depositing organization: Julius-Maximilians-Universitaet Wuerzburg. Publication: WNT7A/B assemble a GPR124-RECK-LRP5/6 co-receptor complex to activate beta-catenin signaling in brain endothelial cells. Heiden R, Hannig L, Kuo CJ, Ergun S, Braunger BM, Vallon M. J Biol Chem. 2025 Sep 4:110682. doi: 10.1016/j.jbc.2025.110682. PubMed 40914247.
Backbone
  Vector backbone: pX459
  Vector type: CRISPR
  Selectable markers: Puromycin
Growth in bacteria
  Bacterial resistance: Ampicillin, 100 μg/mL
  Growth temperature: 37°C
  Growth strain: DH5alpha
  Copy number: High Copy
Gene/Insert
  Gene/Insert name: Fzd1/2 gRNA
  gRNA/shRNA sequence: GATGCTCTACTTCTTCAGCA
  Species: M. musculus (mouse)
  Insert size (bp): 20
  Promoter: U6
  Cloning method: Restriction Enzyme; 5′ cloning site Unspecified (unknown if destroyed)
Resource information
  A portion of this plasmid was derived from a plasmid made by: Synthetic oligo
Terms and licenses: Academic/Nonprofit Terms; Industry Terms: Not Available to Industry
Depositor comments: CBh-SpCas9-T2A-Puro cassette on backbone
How to cite: pX459-Fzd1/2 gRNA was a gift from Mario Vallon (Addgene plasmid # 246562 ; http://n2t.net/addgene:246562 ; RRID:Addgene_246562)
